Addgene plasmid #13469: pWay21-MKP-1 FL
Depositing lab: Anton Bennett. Publication: The noncatalytic amino terminus of mitogen-activated protein kinase phosphatase 1 directs nuclear targeting and serum response element transcriptional regulation. Wu JJ, Zhang L, Bennett AM. Mol Cell Biol. 2005 Jun . 25(11):4792-803. 10.1128/MCB.25.11.4792-4803.2005 PubMed 15899879.
Backbone
  Vector backbone: pWay21 EGFP
  Backbone size w/o insert (bp): 5800
  Vector type: Mammalian Expression
Growth in bacteria
  Bacterial resistance: Ampicillin, 100 μg/mL
  Growth temperature: 37°C
  Growth strain: DH5alpha
  Copy number: Unknown
Gene/Insert
  Gene/Insert name: MKP-1 FL (alt name: MKP-1)
  Species: M. musculus (mouse)
  Insert size (bp): 1130
  GenBank ID: NM_013642
  Entrez Gene: Dusp1 (a.k.a. 3CH134, MKP1, Ptpn16, erp, mkp-1)
  Tag / fusion protein: EGFP (N terminal on backbone)
  Cloning method: Restriction Enzyme; 5′ cloning site Sma I (not destroyed); 3′ cloning site Xho I (not destroyed)
  Sequencing primers: 5′ EGFP-C
Terms and licenses: Academic/Nonprofit Terms; Industry Terms: Not Available to Industry
How to cite: pWay21-MKP-1 FL was a gift from Anton Bennett (Addgene plasmid # 13469 ; http://n2t.net/addgene:13469 ; RRID:Addgene_13469)
