[The description below was written by a language model from this plasmid's Addgene catalogue record.]
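Description:
pWay21-MKP-1 FL is a mammalian expression plasmid built on the pWay21 EGFP backbone (about 5.8 kb without insert) and carrying the full-length mouse MAP kinase phosphatase 1 coding sequence (MKP-1, gene symbol Dusp1; also known as 3CH134, Ptpn16 or erp). The roughly 1.13 kb insert was placed between SmaI and XhoI sites, both of which remain intact, so that it lies downstream of the EGFP coding sequence supplied by the backbone. The expressed product is therefore an EGFP–MKP-1 fusion with the fluorescent protein at the amino terminus. The plasmid is propagated in E. coli under ampicillin selection. The record does not state the copy number, the origin of replication, the promoter driving the fusion in mammalian cells, or whether a mammalian selection marker is present, and no feature table is available to fill in these details.

MKP-1 is a dual-specificity phosphatase that dephosphorylates and inactivates MAP kinases. Fusing it to EGFP allows its subcellular distribution to be followed directly by fluorescence microscopy in transfected cells. The associated study examined how the noncatalytic amino-terminal region of MKP-1 directs nuclear targeting and influences serum response element-dependent transcription. The "FL" designation marks this as the full-length form. It would plausibly serve as the reference against which truncated or mutated versions are compared, although the record does not list such variants. Typical uses supported by the record are transient expression of tagged MKP-1 in mammalian cells for localisation experiments and for functional assays of MAP kinase signalling and transcriptional regulation.
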