>Addgene plasmid #13469 | pWay21-MKP-1 FL | addgene partial sequence | sequence record 19890 | EGFP-C 5'-CATGGTCCTGCTGGAGTTCGTG-3'
AGCTGTACAGGGTGGCGGGCCCGGGATGGTGATGGAGGTGGGCATCCTGGACGCCGGGGGGCTGCGCGCG
CTGCTGCGAGAGGGCGCCGCGCAGTGCCTGTTGTTGGATTGTCGCTCCTTCTTCGCTTTCAACGCCGGCC
ACATCGCGGGCTCAGTGAACGTGCGCTTCAGCACCATCGTGCGGCGCCGCGCCAAGGGCGCCATGGGCCT
GGAGCATATCGTGCCCAACGCTGAACTGCGTGGCCGCCTGCTGGCCGGAGCCTACCACGCCGTGGTGCTG
CTGGACGAACGCAGCGCCTCCCTGGACGGCGCCAAGCGCGACGGCACCCTGGCCCTGGCCGCGGGCGCGC
TCTGCCGAGAGGCGCGCTCCACTCAAGTCTTCTTTCTCCAAGGAGGATATGAAGCGTTTTCGGCTTCCTG
CCCTGAGCTGTGCAGCAAACAGTCCACCCCCACGGGGCTCAGCCTCCCCCTGAGTACTAGTGTGCCTGAC
AGTGCAGAATCCGGATGCAGCTCCTGTAGTACCCCTCTCTACGATCAGGGGGGCCCAGTGGAGATCCTGT
CCTTCCTGTACCTGGGCAGTGCCTATCACGCTTCTCGGAAGGATATGCTTGACGCCTTGGGCATCACCGC
CTTGATCAACGTCTCAGCCAATTGTCCTAACCACTTTGAGGGTCACTACCAGTACAAGAGCATCCCTGTG
GAGGACAACCACAAGGCAGACATCAGCTCCTGGTTCAACGAGGCTATTGACTTCATAGACTCCATCAAGG
